>Addgene plasmid #232976 | pAG415Gal_Gcn4 solvvol | addgene full sequence | sequence record 465912 | Addgene NGS Result
ACGAAAGGGCCTCGTGATACGCCTATTTTTATAGGTTAATGTCATGATAATAATGGTTTCTTAGGACGGA
TCGCTTGCCTGTAACTTACACGCGCCTCGTATCTTTTAATGATGGAATAATTTGGGAATTTACTCTGTGT
TTATTTATTTTTATGTTTTGTATTTGGATTTTAGAAAGTAAATAAAGAAGGTAGAAGAGTTACGGAATGA
AGAAAAAAAAATAAACAAAGGTTTAAAAAATTTCAACAAAAAGCGTACTTTACATATATATTTATTAGAC
AAGAAAAGCAGATTAAATAGATATACATTCGATTAACGATAAGTAAAATGTAAAATCACAGGATTTTCGT
GTGTGGTCTTCTACACAGACAAGATGAAACAATTCGGCATTAATACCTGAGAGCAGGAAGAGCAAGATAA
AAGGTAGTATTTGTTGGCGATCCCCCTAGAGTCTTTTACATCTTCGGAAAACAAAAACTATTTTTTCTTT
AATTTCTTTTTTTACTTTCTATTTTTAATTTATATATTTATATTAAAAAATTTAAATTATAATTATTTTT
ATAGCACGTGATGAAAAGGACCCAGGTGGCACTTTTCGGGGAAATGTGCGCGGAACCCCTATTTGTTTAT
TTTTCTAAATACATTCAAATATGTATCCGCTCATGAGACAATAACCCTGATAAATGCTTCAATAATATTG
AAAAAGGAAGAGTATGAGTATTCAACATTTCCGTGTCGCCCTTATTCCCTTTTTTGCGGCATTTTGCCTT
CCTGTTTTTGCTCACCCAGAAACGCTGGTGAAAGTAAAAGATGCTGAAGATCAGTTGGGTGCACGAGTGG
GTTACATCGAACTGGATCTCAACAGCGGTAAGATCCTTGAGAGTTTTCGCCCCGAAGAACGTTTTCCAAT
GATGAGCACTTTTAAAGTTCTGCTATGTGGCGCGGTATTATCCCGTATTGACGCCGGGCAAGAGCAACTC
GGTCGCCGCATACACTATTCTCAGAATGACTTGGTTGAGTACTCACCAGTCACAGAAAAGCATCTTACGG
ATGGCATGACAGTAAGAGAATTATGCAGTGCTGCCATAACCATGAGTGATAACACTGCGGCCAACTTACT
TCTGACAACGATCGGAGGACCGAAGGAGCTAACCGCTTTTTTGCACAACATGGGGGATCATGTAACTCGC
CTTGATCGTTGGGAACCGGAGCTGAATGAAGCCATACCAAACGACGAGCGTGACACCACGATGCCTGTAG
CAATGGCAACAACGTTGCGCAAACTATTAACTGGCGAACTACTTACTCTAGCTTCCCGGCAACAATTAAT
AGACTGGATGGAGGCGGATAAAGTTGCAGGACCACTTCTGCGCTCGGCCCTTCCGGCTGGCTGGTTTATT
GCTGATAAATCTGGAGCCGGTGAGCGTGGGTCTCGCGGTATCATTGCAGCACTGGGGCCAGATGGTAAGC
CCTCCCGTATCGTAGTTATCTACACGACGGGGAGTCAGGCAACTATGGATGAACGAAATAGACAGATCGC
TGAGATAGGTGCCTCACTGATTAAGCATTGGTAACTGTCAGACCAAGTTTACTCATATATACTTTAGATT
GATTTAAAACTTCATTTTTAATTTAAAAGGATCTAGGTGAAGATCCTTTTTGATAATCTCATGACCAAAA
TCCCTTAACGTGAGTTTTCGTTCCACTGAGCGTCAGACCCCGTAGAAAAGATCAAAGGATCTTCTTGAGA
TCCTTTTTTTCTGCGCGTAATCTGCTGCTTGCAAACAAAAAAACCACCGCTACCAGCGGTGGTTTGTTTG
CCGGATCAAGAGCTACCAACTCTTTTTCCGAAGGTAACTGGCTTCAGCAGAGCGCAGATACCAAATACTG
TTCTTCTAGTGTAGCCGTAGTTAGGCCACCACTTCAAGAACTCTGTAGCACCGCCTACATACCTCGCTCT
GCTAATCCTGTTACCAGTGGCTGCTGCCAGTGGCGATAAGTCGTGTCTTACCGGGTTGGACTCAAGACGA
TAGTTACCGGATAAGGCGCAGCGGTCGGGCTGAACGGGGGGTTCGTGCACACAGCCCAGCTTGGAGCGAA
CGACCTACACCGAACTGAGATACCTACAGCGTGAGCTATGAGAAAGCGCCACGCTTCCCGAAGGGAGAAA
GGCGGACAGGTATCCGGTAAGCGGCAGGGTCGGAACAGGAGAGCGCACGAGGGAGCTTCCAGGGGGAAAC
GCCTGGTATCTTTATAGTCCTGTCGGGTTTCGCCACCTCTGACTTGAGCGTCGATTTTTGTGATGCTCGT
CAGGGGGGCGGAGCCTATGGAAAAACGCCAGCAACGCGGCCTTTTTACGGTTCCTGGCCTTTTGCTGGCC
TTTTGCTCACATGTTCTTTCCTGCGTTATCCCCTGATTCTGTGGATAACCGTATTACCGCCTTTGAGTGA
GCTGATACCGCTCGCCGCAGCCGAACGACCGAGCGCAGCGAGTCAGTGAGCGAGGAAGCGGAAGAGCGCC
CAATACGCAAACCGCCTCTCCCCGCGCGTTGGCCGATTCATTAATGCAGCTGGCACGACAGGTTTCCCGA
CTGGAAAGCGGGCAGTGAGCGCAACGCAATTAATGTGAGTTAGCTCACTCATTAGGCACCCCAGGCTTTA
CACTTTATGCTTCCGGCTCGTATGTTGTGTGGAATTGTGAGCGGATAACAATTTCACACAGGAAACAGCT
ATGACCATGATTACGCCAAGCGCGCAATTAACCCTCACTAAAGGGAACAAAAGCTGGAGCTCTAGTACGG
ATTAGAAGCCGCCGAGCGGGTGACAGCCCTCCGAAGGAAGACTCTCCTCCGTGCGTCCTCGTCTTCACCG
GTCGCGTTCCTGAAACGCAGATGTGCCTCGCGCCGCACTGCTCCGAACAATAAAGATTCTACAATACTAG
CTTTTATGGTTATGAAGAGGAAAAATTGGCAGTAACCTGGCCCCACAAACCTTCAAATGAACGAATCAAA
TTAACAACCATAGGATGATAATGCGATTAGTTTTTTAGCCTTATTTCTGGGGTAATTAATCAGCGAAGCG
ATGATTTTTGATCTATTAACAGATATATAAATGCAAAAACTGCATAACCACTTTAACTAATACTTTCAAC
ATTTTCGGTTTGTATTACTTCTTATTCAAATGTAATAAAAGTATCAACAAAAAATTGTTAATATACCTCT
ATACTTTAACGTCAAGGAGAAAAAACCCCGGATTCTAGAACTAGTGGATCCCCCATCACAAGTTTGTACA
AAAAAGCAGGCTTCGAGAACCTGTATTTTCAGGGTAGCCATATGAGCACCACCGAAACCACACCGATGTT
TGAATATGAAAATCTGGAAGAACAGACCAAAGAATGGACCACACTGTTTGATCAAGAAATTCCGGTTACC
ACCGAAGAAGTTACCCTGGCAGATAAAGCAATTGAAACCGGTAGCGGTAGTGGTAGCGGTTCACCGGAAA
GCAGCGATCCGGCAGCACTGAAACGTGCCCGTAATACCGAAGCAGCACGTCGTAGCCGTGCACGTAAACT
GCAGCGTATGAAACAGTTAGAAGATAAGGTTGAAGAACTGCTGTGCAAAAACTATCACCTGGAAAATGAA
GTTGCCCGTCTGAAAAAGCTGGTTGGTGAACGTTAAGACCCAGCTTTCTTGTACAAAGTGGTGATGGGCT
GCAGGAATTCGATATCAAGCTCGAGTCATGTAATTAGTTATGTCACGCTTACATTCACGCCCTCCCCCCA
CATCCGCTCTAACCGAAAAGGAAGGAGTTAGACAACCTGAAGTCTAGGTCCCTATTTATTTTTTTATAGT
TATGTTAGTATTAAGAACGTTATTTATATTTCAAATTTTTCTTTTTTTTCTGTACAGACGCGTGTACGCA
TGTAACATTATACTGAAAACCTTGCTTGAGAAGGTTTTGGGACGCTCGAAGGCTTTAATTTGCGGCCGGT
ACCCAATTCGCCCTATAGTGAGTCGTATTACGCGCGCTCACTGGCCGTCGTTTTACAACGTCGTGACTGG
GAAAACCCTGGCGTTACCCAACTTAATCGCCTTGCAGCACATCCCCCTTTCGCCAGCTGGCGTAATAGCG
AAGAGGCCCGCACCGATCGCCCTTCCCAACAGTTGCGCAGCCTGAATGGCGAATGG
[124 nt withheld, positions 4187-4310]
C
[91 nt withheld, positions 4312-4402]
A
[49 nt withheld, positions 4404-4452]
CCTTTGACGTTGGAGTCCACGTTCTTT
[37 nt withheld, positions 4480-4516]
ACCCTATCTCGGTCTATTCTTTTGATTTATAAGGGATTTTGCCGATTTCGGCCTATTGGTTAAAAAATGA
GCTGATTTAACAAAAATTTAACGCGAATTTTAACAAAATATTAACGCTTACAATTTCCTGATGCGGTATT
TTCTCCTTACGCATCTGTGCGGTATTTCACACCGCATATCGACCGGTCGAGGAGAACTTCTAGTATATCT
ACATACCTAATATTATTGCCTTATTAAAAATGGAATCCCAACAATTACATCAAAATCCACATTCTCTTCA
AAATCAATTGTCCTGTACTTCCTTGTTCATGTGTGTTCAAAAACGTTATATTTATAGGATAATTATACTC
TATTTCTCAACAAGTAATTGGTTGTTTGGCCGAGCGGTCTAAGGCGCCTGATTCAAGAAATATCTTGACC
GCAGTTAACTGTGGGAATACTCAGGTATCGTAAGATGCAAGAGTTCGAATCTCTTAGCAACCATTATTTT
TTTCCTCAACATAACGAGAACACACAGGGGCGCTATCGCACAGAATCAAATTCGATGACTGGAAATTTTT
TGTTAATTTCAGAGGTCGCCTGACGCATATACCTTTTTCAACTGAAAAATTGGGAGAAAAAGGAAAGGTG
AGAGCGCCGGAACCGGCTTTTCATATAGAATAGAGAAGCGTTCATGACTAAATGCTTGCATCACAATACT
TGAAGTTGACAATATTATTTAAGGACCTATTGTTTTTTCCAATAGGTGGTTAGCAATCGTCTTACTTTCT
AACTTTTCTTACCTTTTACATTTCAGCAATATATATATATATATTTCAAGGATATACCATTCTAATGTCT
GCCCCTAAGAAGATCGTCGTTTTGCCAGGTGACCACGTTGGTCAAGAAATCACAGCCGAAGCCATTAAGG
TTCTTAAAGCTATTTCTGATGTTCGTTCCAATGTCAAGTTCGATTTCGAAAATCATTTAATTGGTGGTGC
TGCTATCGATGCTACAGGTGTTCCACTTCCAGATGAGGCGCTGGAAGCCTCCAAGAAGGCTGATGCCGTT
TTGTTAGGTGCTGTGGGTGGTCCTAAATGGGGTACCGGTAGTGTTAGACCTGAACAAGGTTTACTAAAAA
TCCGTAAAGAACTTCAATTGTACGCCAACTTAAGACCATGTAACTTTGCATCCGACTCTCTTTTAGACTT
ATCTCCAATCAAGCCACAATTTGCTAAAGGTACTGACTTCGTTGTTGTCAGAGAATTAGTGGGAGGTATT
TACTTTGGTAAGAGAAAGGAAGACGATGGTGATGGTGTCGCTTGGGATAGTGAACAATACACCGTTCCAG
AAGTGCAAAGAATCACAAGAATGGCCGCTTTCATGGCCCTACAACATGAGCCACCATTGCCTATTTGGTC
CTTGGATAAAGCTAATGTTTTGGCCTCTTCAAGATTATGGAGAAAAACTGTGGAGGAAACCATCAAGAAC
GAATTCCCTACATTGAAGGTTCAACATCAATTGATTGATTCTGCCGCCATGATCCTAGTTAAGAACCCAA
CCCACCTAAATGGTATTATAATCACCAGCAACATGTTTGGTGATATCATCTCCGATGAAGCCTCCGTTAT
CCCAGGTTCCTTGGGTTTGTTGCCATCTGCGTCCTTGGCCTCTTTGCCAGACAAGAACACCGCATTTGGT
TTGTACGAACCATGCCACGGTTCTGCTCCAGATTTGCCAAAGAATAAGGTCAACCCTATCGCCACTATCT
TGTCTGCTGCAATGATGTTGAAATTGTCATTGAACTTGCCTGAAGAAGGTAAGGCCATTGAAGATGCAGT
TAAAAAGGTTTTGGATGCAGGTATCAGAACTGGTGATTTAGGTGGTTCCAACAGTACCACCGAAGTCGGT
GATGCTGTCGCCGAAGAAGTTAAGAAAATCCTTGCTTAAAAAGATTCTCTTTTTTTATGATATTTGTACA
TAAACTTTATAAATGAAATTCATAATAGAAACGACACGAAATTACAAAATGGAATATGTTCATAGGGTAG
ACGAAACTATATACGCAATCTACATACATTTATCAAGAAGGAGAAAAAGGAGGATGTAAAGGAATACAGG
TAAGCAAATTGATACTAATGGCTCAACGTGATAAGGAAAAAGAATTGCACTTTAACATTAATATTGACAA
GGAGGAGGGCACCACACAAAAAGTTAGGTGTAACAGAAAATCATGAAACTATGATTCCTAATTTATATAT
TGGAGGATTTTCTCTAAAAAAAAAAAAATACAACAAATAAAAAACACTCAATGACCTGACCATTTGATGG
AGTTTAAGTCAATACCTTCTTGAACCATTTCCCATAATGGTGAAAGTTCCCTCAAGAATTTTACTCTGTC
AGAAACGGCCTTAACGACGTAGTCGATATGGTGCACTCTCAGTACAATCTGCTCTGATGCCGCATAGTTA
AGCCAGCCCCGACACCCGCCAACACCCGCTGACGCGCCCTGACGGGCTTGTCTGCTCCCGGCATCCGCTT
ACAGACAAGCTGTGACCGTCTCCGGGAGCTGCATGTGTCAGAGGTTTTCACCGTCATCACCGAAACGCGC
GAG
Features (pLannotate 1.2.2; 27 found; start..end, strand, type, name):
     69..572     -  misc_feature   CEN/ARS: S. cerevisiae CEN6 centromere fused to an autonomously replicating sequence
    609..713     +  promoter       AmpR promoter: bla
    714..1574    +  CDS            AmpR: β-lactamase; bla; confers resistance to ampicillin, carbenicillin, and related antibiotics
   1745..2333    +  rep_origin     ori: high-copy-number ColE1/pMB1/pBR322/pUC origin of replication
   2516..2608    +  CDS            lacI (fragment): lac repressor; lacI; The lac repressor binds to the lac operator to inhibit transcription in E. coli. This inhibition can be relieved by adding lactose or isopropyl-β-D-thiogalactopyranoside (IPTG).
   2621..2642    +  protein_bind   CAP binding site: CAP binding activates transcription in the presence of cAMP. E. coli catabolite activator protein
   2657..2687    +  promoter       lac promoter: promoter for the E. coli lac operon
   2695..2711    +  protein_bind   lac operator: The lac repressor binds to the lac operator to inhibit transcription in E. coli. This inhibition can be relieved by adding lactose or isopropyl-β-D-thiogalactopyranoside (IPTG). lac repressor encoded by lacI
   2756..2774    +  promoter       T3 promoter: promoter for bacteriophage T3 RNA polymerase
   2798..3239    +  promoter       GAL1 promoter: S. cerevisiae GAL1; inducible promoter, regulated by Gal4
   3254..3274    +  misc_feature   MCS (fragment): pBluescript multiple cloning site
   3278..3302    +  protein_bind   attB1: mutant version of attB; recombination site for the Gateway® BP reaction BP Clonase™
   3308..3324    +  CDS            TEV site (fragment): tobacco etch virus (TEV) protease recognition and cleavage site
   3503..3613    +  CDS            cpc-1 (fragment): CPC1_NEUCR - Experimental evidence at protein level: Swiss-Prot protein existence level 1. In N.crassa grown under amino acid starvation conditions, this protein is required for increasing the transcription of the genes coding for many amino acid biosynthetic pathways enzymes. This transcription factor binds and recognize the DNA sequence: 5'-TGACTC- 3'. From Neurospora crassa (strain ATCC 24698 / 74-OR23-1A / CBS 708.71 / DSM 1257 / FGSC 987).
   3678..3702    -  protein_bind   attB2: mutant version of attB; recombination site for the Gateway® BP reaction BP Clonase™
   3706..3731    +  misc_feature   MCS (fragment): pBluescript multiple cloning site
   3736..3983    +  terminator     CYC1 terminator: S. cerevisiae CYC1; transcription terminator for CYC1
   4002..4020    -  promoter       T7 promoter: promoter for bacteriophage T7 RNA polymerase
   4028..4183    +  CDS            lacZα (fragment): LacZα fragment of β-galactosidase; lacZ fragment
   4187..4615    +  rep_origin     f1 ori (sequence partly withheld): f1 bacteriophage origin of replication; arrow indicates direction of (+) strand synthesis
   4643..4695    -  misc_feature   bom (fragment): basis of mobility region from pBR322
   4726..4803    +  CDS            YO192_YEAST (fragment): Experimental evidence at protein level: Swiss-Prot protein existence level 1. From Saccharomyces cerevisiae (strain ATCC 204508 / S288c) (Baker's yeast).
   4943..5350    +  promoter       LEU2 promoter: S. cerevisiae LEU2
   5351..6445    +  CDS            LEU2: 3-isopropylmalate dehydrogenase, required for leucine biosynthesis; S. cerevisiae LEU2; yeast auxotrophic marker
   6807..6923    -  CDS            NFS1 (fragment): NFS1_YEAST - Also known as SPL1 From Saccharomyces cerevisiae (strain ATCC 204508 / S288c) (Baker's yeast).
   6922..6972    -  misc_feature   bom (fragment): basis of mobility region from pBR322
   7074..7109    -  CDS            rop (fragment): Rop protein, which maintains plasmids at low copy number; rop
