[The description below was written by a language model from this plasmid's Addgene catalogue record and pLannotate feature annotations shown in this document.]
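Description:
pAG415Gal_Gcn4 solvvol is a 7.1 kb yeast expression plasmid made by Gateway recombination into the pAG415Gal-ccdB destination vector. It is a shuttle vector. In E. coli it replicates from a high-copy ColE1/pUC-type origin and is selected with ampicillin through the bla gene. In Saccharomyces cerevisiae it is maintained by a CEN6/ARS element, which gives stable low-copy, centromeric propagation, and it is selected by leucine prototrophy from a LEU2 cassette under its own promoter. Leftover pBluescript-type backbone elements are also annotated, including an f1 origin, lac promoter/operator and lacZα fragments, and flanking T3 and T7 promoters.

The expression cassette places the insert between the Gal4-regulated GAL1 promoter and the CYC1 terminator, so transcription is induced by galactose. The insert lies between the attB1 and attB2 sites left by Gateway cloning and begins with a TEV protease recognition site fused to the N-terminus of the Gcn4 coding sequence. The annotation tool labelled part of this region as a fragment of Neurospora cpc-1, the Gcn4 homologue, which is consistent with the conserved DNA-binding portion of Gcn4. The interval between the att sites is only about 400 bp, so the insert may be a portion of Gcn4 rather than the full-length protein, although the record does not say so.

The "solvvol" variant carries thirteen conservative substitutions between residues 101 and 144: Ser to Thr, Asp to Glu and Asn to Gln. Each keeps the chemical character of the residue while enlarging the side chain. The associated study examines the roles of condensates and soluble complexes in transcription factor function, and the plasmid provides galactose-induced expression of this variant in yeast.
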