Addgene plasmid #232976: pAG415Gal_Gcn4 solvvol
Purpose: Galactose iduced expression of Gcn4 solvvol in yeast
Depositing lab: Aseem Ansari & Tanja Mittag. Depositing organization: St. Jude Children's Research Hospital. Publication: Reconciling competing models on the roles of condensates and soluble complexes in transcription factor function. Bremer A, Lang WH, Kempen RP, Sweta K, Taylor AB, Borgia MB, Ansari AZ, Mittag T. bioRxiv [Preprint]. 2024 Nov 22:2024.11.21.624739. doi: 10.1101/2024.11.21.624739. PubMed 39605529.
Backbone
  Vector backbone: pAG415Gal-ccdB
  Backbone manufacturer: Susan Lindquist (Addgene #14145)
  Vector type: Yeast Expression
  Selectable markers: LEU2
Growth in bacteria
  Bacterial resistance: Ampicillin, 100 μg/mL
  Growth temperature: 37°C
  Growth strain: DH5alpha
  Copy number: High Copy
Gene/Insert
  Gene/Insert name: Gcn4 solvvol
  Species: S. cerevisiae (budding yeast)
  Mutation: S101T, D103E, S104T, D115E, N116Q, S117T, S122T, N126Q, D127E, D133E, D134E, S136T, S144T
  Promoter: Gal1
  Tag / fusion protein: TEV cleavage site (N terminal on insert)
  Cloning method: Gateway Cloning
Terms and licenses: Academic/Nonprofit Terms; Industry Terms: Not Available to Industry
Depositor comments: Please visit https://doi.org/10.1101/2024.11.21.624739 for bioRxiv preprint.
How to cite: pAG415Gal_Gcn4 solvvol was a gift from Aseem Ansari & Tanja Mittag (Addgene plasmid # 232976 ; http://n2t.net/addgene:232976 ; RRID:Addgene_232976)
